>Addgene plasmid #166443 | Pet22b-YAP | addgene full sequence | sequence record 329745 | Addgene NGS Result
TGGCGAATGGG
[124 nt withheld, positions 12-135]
C
[91 nt withheld, positions 137-227]
A
[49 nt withheld, positions 229-277]
CCTTTGACGTTGGAGTCCACGTTCTTT
[37 nt withheld, positions 305-341]
ACCCTATCTCGGTCTATTCTTTTGATTTATAAGGGATTTTGCCGATTTCGGCCTATTGGTTAAAAAATGA
GCTGATTTAACAAAAATTTAACGCGAATTTTAACAAAATATTAACGCTTACAATTTAGGTGGCACTTTTC
GGGGAAATGTGCGCGGAACCCCTATTTGTTTATTTTTCTAAATACATTCAAATATGTATCCGCTCATGAG
ACAATAACCCTGATAAATGCTTCAATAATATTGAAAAAGGAAGAGTATGAGTATTCAACATTTCCGTGTC
GCCCTTATTCCCTTTTTTGCGGCATTTTGCCTTCCTGTTTTTGCTCACCCAGAAACGCTGGTGAAAGTAA
AAGATGCTGAAGATCAGTTGGGTGCACGAGTGGGTTACATCGAACTGGATCTCAACAGCGGTAAGATCCT
TGAGAGTTTTCGCCCCGAAGAACGTTTTCCAATGATGAGCACTTTTAAAGTTCTGCTATGTGGCGCGGTA
TTATCCCGTATTGACGCCGGGCAAGAGCAACTCGGTCGCCGCATACACTATTCTCAGAATGACTTGGTTG
AGTACTCACCAGTCACAGAAAAGCATCTTACGGATGGCATGACAGTAAGAGAATTATGCAGTGCTGCCAT
AACCATGAGTGATAACACTGCGGCCAACTTACTTCTGACAACGATCGGAGGACCGAAGGAGCTAACCGCT
TTTTTGCACAACATGGGGGATCATGTAACTCGCCTTGATCGTTGGGAACCGGAGCTGAATGAAGCCATAC
CAAACGACGAGCGTGACACCACGATGCCTGCAGCAATGGCAACAACGTTGCGCAAACTATTAACTGGCGA
ACTACTTACTCTAGCTTCCCGGCAACAATTAATAGACTGGATGGAGGCGGATAAAGTTGCAGGACCACTT
CTGCGCTCGGCCCTTCCGGCTGGCTGGTTTATTGCTGATAAATCTGGAGCCGGTGAGCGTGGGTCTCGCG
GTATCATTGCAGCACTGGGGCCAGATGGTAAGCCCTCCCGTATCGTAGTTATCTACACGACGGGGAGTCA
GGCAACTATGGATGAACGAAATAGACAGATCGCTGAGATAGGTGCCTCACTGATTAAGCATTGGTAACTG
TCAGACCAAGTTTACTCATATATACTTTAGATTGATTTAAAACTTCATTTTTAATTTAAAAGGATCTAGG
TGAAGATCCTTTTTGATAATCTCATGACCAAAATCCCTTAACGTGAGTTTTCGTTCCACTGAGCGTCAGA
CCCCGTAGAAAAGATCAAAGGATCTTCTTGAGATCCTTTTTTTCTGCGCGTAATCTGCTGCTTGCAAACA
AAAAAACCACCGCTACCAGCGGTGGTTTGTTTGCCGGATCAAGAGCTACCAACTCTTTTTCCGAAGGTAA
CTGGCTTCAGCAGAGCGCAGATACCAAATACTGTCCTTCTAGTGTAGCCGTAGTTAGGCCACCACTTCAA
GAACTCTGTAGCACCGCCTACATACCTCGCTCTGCTAATCCTGTTACCAGTGGCTGCTGCCAGTGGCGAT
AAGTCGTGTCTTACCGGGTTGGACTCAAGACGATAGTTACCGGATAAGGCGCAGCGGTCGGGCTGAACGG
GGGGTTCGTGCACACAGCCCAGCTTGGAGCGAACGACCTACACCGAACTGAGATACCTACAGCGTGAGCT
ATGAGAAAGCGCCACGCTTCCCGAAGGGAGAAAGGCGGACAGGTATCCGGTAAGCGGCAGGGTCGGAACA
GGAGAGCGCACGAGGGAGCTTCCAGGGGGAAACGCCTGGTATCTTTATAGTCCTGTCGGGTTTCGCCACC
TCTGACTTGAGCGTCGATTTTTGTGATGCTCGTCAGGGGGGCGGAGCCTATGGAAAAACGCCAGCAACGC
GGCCTTTTTACGGTTCCTGGCCTTTTGCTGGCCTTTTGCTCACATGTTCTTTCCTGCGTTATCCCCTGAT
TCTGTGGATAACCGTATTACCGCCTTTGAGTGAGCTGATACCGCTCGCCGCAGCCGAACGACCGAGCGCA
GCGAGTCAGTGAGCGAGGAAGCGGAAGAGCGCCTGATGCGGTATTTTCTCCTTACGCATCTGTGCGGTAT
TTCACACCGCAATGGTGCACTCTCAGTACAATCTGCTCTGATGCCGCATAGTTAAGCCAGTATACACTCC
GCTATCGCTACGTGACTGGGTCATGGCTGCGCCCCGACACCCGCCAACACCCGCTGACGCGCCCTGACGG
GCTTGTCTGCTCCCGGCATCCGCTTACAGACAAGCTGTGACCGTCTCCGGGAGCTGCATGTGTCAGAGGT
TTTCACCGTCATCACCGAAACGCGCGAGGCAGCTGCGGTAAAGCTCATCAGCGTGGTCGTGAAGCGATTC
ACAGATGTCTGCCTGTTCATCCGCGTCCAGCTCGTTGAGTTTCTCCAGAAGCGTTAATGTCTGGCTTCTG
ATAAAGCGGGCCATGTTAAGGGCGGTTTTTTCCTGTTTGGTCACTGATGCCTCCGTGTAAGGGGGATTTC
TGTTCATGGGGGTAATGATACCGATGAAACGAGAGAGGATGCTCACGATACGGGTTACTGATGATGAACA
TGCCCGGTTACTGGAACGTTGTGAGGGTAAACAACTGGCGGTATGGATGCGGCGGGACCAGAGAAAAATC
ACTCAGGGTCAATGCCAGCGCTTCGTTAATACAGATGTAGGTGTTCCACAGGGTAGCCAGCAGCATCCTG
CGATGCAGATCCGGAACATAATGGTGCAGGGCGCTGACTTCCGCGTTTCCAGACTTTACGAAACACGGAA
ACCGAAGACCATTCATGTTGTTGCTCAGGTCGCAGACGTTTTGCAGCAGCAGTCGCTTCACGTTCGCTCG
CGTATCGGTGATTCATTCTGCTAACCAGTAAGGCAACCCCGCCAGCCTAGCCGGGTCCTCAACGACAGGA
GCACGATCATGCGCACCCGTGGGGCCGCCATGCCGGCGATAATGGCCTGCTTCTCGCCGAAACGTTTGGT
GGCGGGACCAGTGACGAAGGCTTGAGCGAGGGCGTGCAAGATTCCGAATACCGCAAGCGACAGGCCGATC
ATCGTCGCGCTCCAGCGAAAGCGGTCCTCGCCGAAAATGACCCAGAGCGCTGCCGGCACCTGTCCTACGA
GTTGCATGATAAAGAAGACAGTCATAAGTGCGGCGACGATAGTCATGCCCCGCGCCCACCGGAAGGAGCT
GACTGGGTTGAAGGCTCTCAAGGGCATCGGTCGAGATCCCGGTGCCTAATGAGTGAGCTAACTTACATTA
ATTGCGTTGCGCTCACTGCCCGCTTTCCAGTCGGGAAACCTGTCGTGCCAGCTGCATTAATGAATCGGCC
AACGCGCGGGGAGAGGCGGTTTGCGTATTGGGCGCCAGGGTGGTTTTTCTTTTCACCAGTGAGACGGGCA
ACAGCTGATTGCCCTTCACCGCCTGGCCCTGAGAGAGTTGCAGCAAGCGGTCCACGCTGGTTTGCCCCAG
CAGGCGAAAATCCTGTTTGATGGTGGTTAACGGCGGGATATAACATGAGCTGTCTTCGGTATCGTCGTAT
CCCACTACCGAGATATCCGCACCAACGCGCAGCCCGGACTCGGTAATGGCGCGCATTGCGCCCAGCGCCA
TCTGATCGTTGGCAACCAGCATCGCAGTGGGAACGATGCCCTCATTCAGCATTTGCATGGTTTGTTGAAA
ACCGGACATGGCACTCCAGTCGCCTTCCCGTTCCGCTATCGGCTGAATTTGATTGCGAGTGAGATATTTA
TGCCAGCCAGCCAGACGCAGACGCGCCGAGACAGAACTTAATGGGCCCGCTAACAGCGCGATTTGCTGGT
GACCCAATGCGACCAGATGCTCCACGCCCAGTCGCGTACCGTCTTCATGGGAGAAAATAATACTGTTGAT
GGGTGTCTGGTCAGAGACATCAAGAAATAACGCCGGAACATTAGTGCAGGCAGCTTCCACAGCAATGGCA
TCCTGGTCATCCAGCGGATAGTTAATGATCAGCCCACTGACGCGTTGCGCGAGAAGATTGTGCACCGCCG
CTTTACAGGCTTCGACGCCGCTTCGTTCTACCATCGACACCACCACGCTGGCACCCAGTTGATCGGCGCG
AGATTTAATCGCCGCGACAATTTGCGACGGCGCGTGCAGGGCCAGACTGGAGGTGGCAACGCCAATCAGC
AACGACTGTTTGCCCGCCAGTTGTTGTGCCACGCGGTTGGGAATGTAATTCAGCTCCGCCATCGCCGCTT
CCACTTTTTCCCGCGTTTTCGCAGAAACGTGGCTGGCCTGGTTCACCACGCGGGAAACGGTCTGATAAGA
GACACCGGCATACTCTGCGACATCGTATAACGTTACTGGTTTCACATTCACCACCCTGAATTGACTCTCT
TCCGGGCGCTATCATGCCATACCGCGAAAGGTTTTGCGCCATTCGATGGTGTCCGGGATCTCGACGCTCT
CCCTTATGCGACTCCTGCATTAGGAAGCAGCCCAGTAGTAGGTTGAGGCCGTTGAGCACCGCCGCCGCAA
GGAATGGTGCATGCAAGGAGATGGCGCCCAACAGTCCCCCGGCCACGGGGCCTGCCACCATACCCACGCC
GAAACAAGCGCTCATGAGCCCGAAGTGGCGAGCCCGATCTTCCCCATCGGTGATGTCGGCGATATAGGCG
CCAGCAACCGCACCTGTGGCGCCGGTGATGCCGGCCACGATGCGTCCGGCGTAGAGGATCGAGATCTCGA
TCCCGCGAAATTAATACGACTCACTATAGGGGAATTGTGAGCGGATAACAATTCCCCTCTAGAAATAATT
TTGTTTAACTTTAAGAAGGAGATATACAATGCATCATCATCATCATCACATGGACCCCGGGCAGCAGCCG
CCGCCTCAACCGGCCCCCCAGGGCCAAGGGCAGCCGCCTTCGCAGCCCCCGCAGGGGCAGGGCCCGCCGT
CCGGACCCGGGCAACCGGCACCCGCGGCGACCCAGGCGGCGCCGCAGGCACCCCCCGCCGGGCATCAGAT
CGTGCACGTCCGCGGGGACTCGGAGACCGACCTGGAGGCGCTCTTCAACGCCGTCATGAACCCCAAGACG
GCCAACGTGCCCCAGACCGTGCCCATGAGGCTCCGGAAGCTGCCCGACTCCTTCTTCAAGCCGCCGGAGC
CCAAATCCCACTCCCGACAGGCCAGTACTGATGCAGGCACTGCAGGAGCCCTGACTCCACAGCATGTTCG
AGCTCATTCCTCTCCAGCTTCTCTGCAGTTGGGAGCTGTTTCTCCTGGGACACTGACCCCCACTGGAGTA
GTCTCTGGCCCAGCAGCTACACCCACAGCTCAGCATCTTCGACAGTCTTCTTTTGAGATACCTGATGATG
TACCTCTGCCAGCAGGTTGGGAGATGGCAAAGACATCTTCTGGTCAGAGATACTTCTTAAATCACATCGA
TCAGACAACAACATGGCAGGACCCCAGGAAGGCCATGCTGTCCCAGATGAACGTCACAGCCCCCACCAGT
CCACCAGTGCAGCAGAATATGATGAACTCGGCTTCAGGTCCTCTTCCTGATGGATGGGAACAAGCCATGA
CTCAGGATGGAGAAATTTACTATATAAACCATAAGAACAAGACCACCTCTTGGCTAGACCCAAGGCTTGA
CCCTCGTTTTGCCATGAACCAGAGAATCAGTCAGAGTGCTCCAGTGAAACAGCCACCACCCCTGGCTCCC
CAGAGCCCACAGGGAGGCGTCATGGGTGGCAGCAACTCCAACCAGCAGCAACAGATGCGACTGCAGCAAC
TGCAGATGGAGAAGGAGAGGCTGCGGCTGAAACAGCAAGAACTGCTTCGGCAGGCAATGCGGAATATCAA
TCCCAGCACAGCAAATTCTCCAAAATGTCAGGAGTTAGCCCTGCGTAGCCAGTTACCAACACTGGAGCAG
GATGGTGGGACTCAAAATCCAGTGTCTTCTCCCGGGATGTCTCAGGAATTGAGAACAATGACGACCAATA
GCTCAGATCCTTTCCTTAACAGTGGCACCTATCACTCTCGAGATGAGAGTACAGACAGTGGACTAAGCAT
GAGCAGCTACAGTGTCCCTCGAACCCCAGATGACTTCCTGAACAGTGTGGATGAGATGGATACAGGTGAT
ACTATCAACCAAAGCACCCTGCCCTCACAGCAGAACCGTTTCCCAGACTACCTTGAAGCCATTCCTGGGA
CAAATGTGGACCTTGGAACACTGGAAGGAGATGGAATGAACATAGAAGGAGAGGAGCTGATGCCAAGTCT
GCAGGAAGCTTTGAGTTCTGACATCCTTAATGACATGGAGTCTGTTTTGGCTGCCACCAAGCTAGATAAA
GAAAGCTTTCTTACATGGTTATAGCGAATTCGAGCTCCGTCGACAAGCTTGCGGCCGCACTCGAGCACCA
CCACCACCACCACTGAGATCCGGCTGCTAACAAAGCCCGAAAGGAAGCTGAGTTGGCTGCTGCCACCGCT
GAGCAATAACTAGCATAACCCCTTGGGGCCTCTAAACGGGTCTTGAGGGGTTTTTTGCTGAAAGGAGGAA
CTATATCCGGAT
Features (pLannotate 1.2.2; 20 found; start..end, strand, type, name):
     12..440     +  rep_origin     f1 ori (sequence partly withheld): f1 bacteriophage origin of replication; arrow indicates direction of (+) strand synthesis
    493..597     +  promoter       AmpR promoter: bla
    598..1458    +  CDS            AmpR: β-lactamase; bla; confers resistance to ampicillin, carbenicillin, and related antibiotics
   1629..2217    +  rep_origin     ori: high-copy-number ColE1/pMB1/pBR322/pUC origin of replication
   2403..2542    -  misc_feature   bom: basis of mobility region from pBR322
   2644..2835    -  CDS            rop: Rop protein, which maintains plasmids at low copy number; rop
   2852..3232    +  CDS            YPB1_ECOLX: Protein predicted: Swiss-Prot protein existence level 4. From Escherichia coli.
   3304..3595    -  CDS            TcR (fragment): tetracycline efflux protein; tet; confers resistance to tetracycline
   3610..3631    -  protein_bind   CAP binding site: CAP binding activates transcription in the presence of cAMP. E. coli catabolite activator protein
   3644..4726    -  CDS            lacI: lac repressor; lacI; The lac repressor binds to the lac operator to inhibit transcription in E. coli. This inhibition can be relieved by adding lactose or isopropyl-β-D-thiogalactopyranoside (IPTG).
   4727..4804    -  promoter       lacI promoter: lacI
   4812..5091    -  CDS            TcR (fragment): tetracycline efflux protein; tet; confers resistance to tetracycline
   5113..5131    +  promoter       T7 promoter: promoter for bacteriophage T7 RNA polymerase
   5132..5156    +  protein_bind   lac operator: The lac repressor binds to the lac operator to inhibit transcription in E. coli. This inhibition can be relieved by adding lactose or isopropyl-β-D-thiogalactopyranoside (IPTG). lac repressor encoded by lacI
   5171..5193    +  RBS            RBS: efficient ribosome binding site from bacteriophage T7 gene 10 (Olins and Rangwala, 1989)
   5201..5219    +  CDS            capTEV™ (fragment): composite tag for in vivo biotinylation, TEV protease cleavage, and 6xHis tagging
   5221..6732    +  CDS            YAP1: YAP1_HUMAN - Also known as YAP65. Experimental evidence at protein level: Swiss-Prot protein existence level 1. [Isoform 3]: Activates the C-terminal fragment (CTF) of ERBB4 (isoform 3). From Homo sapiens (Human).
   6777..6794    +  CDS            9xHis (fragment): 9xHis affinity tag
   6804..6853    +  CDS            SET1 (fragment): solubility-enhancement tag derived from T7 phage gene 10B
   6861..6908    +  terminator     T7 terminator: transcription terminator for bacteriophage T7 RNA polymerase
