[The description below was written by a language model from this plasmid's Addgene catalogue record and pLannotate feature annotations shown in this document.]
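Description:
Pet22b-YAP is a pET-series bacterial expression plasmid of about 6.9 kb for producing His-tagged human YAP (YAP1) in E. coli. The catalogue entry is inconsistent about the backbone: the name says pET22b, while the backbone field lists pet23b. The annotated sequence contains a lacI gene with its own promoter and a lac operator next to the T7 promoter, which fits a T7lac-type pET vector. The plasmid is maintained through a ColE1/pBR322-type origin accompanied by the bom region and the rop gene, consistent with its low-copy listing. Selection is by ampicillin through β-lactamase. An f1 origin is also present, and the short tetracycline-resistance fragments are non-functional remnants of the pBR322 lineage.

The expression cassette runs from a T7 promoter and lac operator through the T7 gene 10 ribosome binding site into the YAP1 open reading frame, and ends at the T7 terminator. Transcription therefore depends on a host that supplies T7 RNA polymerase, and it is held off by the lac repressor until IPTG is added. A short histidine-tag match, 18 nt and so equivalent to 6xHis, lies just downstream of the YAP1 coding sequence. A brief fragment annotated as part of a composite His/TEV tag sits immediately upstream of it. The record states only that the protein is 6xHis tagged, so the exact placement of the tag is best confirmed from the sequence. The insert was introduced by Gibson cloning.

The plasmid is intended for bacterial expression and affinity purification of recombinant YAP. The associated publication concerns YAP phase separation, which suggests the purified protein was used for in vitro biochemical work, although the record does not describe specific assays.
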