Addgene plasmid #166443: Pet22b-YAP
Purpose: Bacterial expression of 6x His tagged YAP
Depositing lab: Shuguo Sun. Depositing organization: Huazhong University of Science & Technology. Publication: Interferon-gamma induces tumor resistance to anti-PD-1 immunotherapy by promoting YAP phase separation. Yu M, Peng Z, Qin M, Liu Y, Wang J, Zhang C, Lin J, Dong T, Wang L, Li S, Yang Y, Xu S, Guo W, Zhang X, Shi M, Peng H, Luo X, Zhang H, Zhang L, Li Y, Yang XP, Sun S. Mol Cell. 2021 Feb 13. pii: S1097-2765(21)00010-1. doi: 10.1016/j.molcel.2021.01.010. PubMed 33606996.
Backbone
  Vector backbone: pet23b
  Vector type: Bacterial Expression
Growth in bacteria
  Bacterial resistance: Ampicillin, 100 μg/mL
  Growth temperature: 37°C
  Growth strain: DH5alpha
  Copy number: Low Copy
Gene/Insert
  Gene/Insert name: YAP
  Species: H. sapiens (human)
  Entrez Gene: YAP1 (a.k.a. COB1, YAP, YAP-1, YAP2, YAP65, YKI)
  Cloning method: Gibson Cloning
Terms and licenses: Academic/Nonprofit Terms; Industry Terms: Not Available to Industry
How to cite: Pet22b-YAP was a gift from Shuguo Sun (Addgene plasmid # 166443 ; http://n2t.net/addgene:166443 ; RRID:Addgene_166443)
